Addgene plasmid #81176: pRetro-XT-PAK2-CFP(puro)-WT
Purpose: Retroviral vector for expression of wild-type PAK2 with a CFP fusion
Depositing lab: Angeliki Malliri. Depositing organization: Cancer Research UK Manchester Institute (CRUK-MI). Publication: Cdk1 phosphorylates the Rac activator Tiam1 to activate centrosomal Pak and promote mitotic spindle formation. Whalley HJ, Porter AP, Diamantopoulou Z, White GR, Castaneda-Saucedo E, Malliri A. Nat Commun. 2015 Jun 16;6:7437. doi: 10.1038/ncomms8437. PubMed 26078008.
Backbone
  Vector backbone: pRetroX-Tight-Pur
  Backbone manufacturer: Clontech
  Backbone size w/o insert (bp): 6567
  Vector type: Retroviral
  Selectable markers: Puromycin
Growth in bacteria
  Bacterial resistance: Ampicillin, 100 μg/mL
  Growth temperature: 30°C
  Growth strain: NEB Stable
  Copy number: High Copy
Gene/Insert
  Gene/Insert name: p21 (RAC1) activated kinase 2 (alt name: PAK2)
  Species: H. sapiens (human)
  Entrez Gene: PAK2 (a.k.a. KNO2, PAK65, PAKgamma)
  Promoter: P-tight TRE
  Tag / fusion protein: CFP (N terminal on insert)
  Cloning method: Restriction Enzyme; 5′ cloning site NotI (unknown if destroyed); 3′ cloning site NruI (unknown if destroyed)
  Sequencing primers: 5′ pBABE 5; 3′ MSCV-rev
Terms and licenses: Academic/Nonprofit Terms; Industry Terms: Not Available to Industry
How to cite: pRetro-XT-PAK2-CFP(puro)-WT was a gift from Angeliki Malliri (Addgene plasmid # 81176 ; http://n2t.net/addgene:81176 ; RRID:Addgene_81176)
