[The description below was written by a language model from this plasmid's Addgene catalogue record.]
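Description:
pRetro-XT-PAK2-CFP(puro)-WT is a retroviral expression vector built on the commercial pRetroX-Tight-Pur backbone (about 6.6 kb without insert) and designed for delivery of an inducible transgene into mammalian cells by retroviral transduction. In bacteria it is maintained as a high-copy plasmid under ampicillin selection, and the record specifies a recombination-reduced host strain, a common choice for vectors carrying repeated viral long terminal repeats. After transduction, cells that have integrated the provirus can be selected with puromycin.

The payload is wild-type human PAK2 (p21 (RAC1) activated kinase 2), a serine/threonine kinase that acts downstream of Rac and Cdc42 GTPases. It is fused to cyan fluorescent protein, which the record places at the N terminus of the insert even though the plasmid name lists PAK2 before CFP. The fusion was inserted by restriction cloning between NotI and NruI sites. Expression is driven by the P-tight promoter, a modified tetracycline response element joined to a minimal promoter. This promoter has low basal activity and is switched on only when a tetracycline-controlled transactivator is present in the same cells. The transactivator is not stated to be encoded on this plasmid, so it would normally be supplied separately, for example from a second vector or a pre-engineered cell line.

The construct allows doxycycline-regulated expression of fluorescently tagged PAK2 in stably transduced cells, so that the kinase can be localised by imaging and its level controlled. The "WT" designation suggests it serves as the wild-type reference alongside mutant versions, although none are described here. The associated study concerns Rac activator signalling to centrosomal Pak during mitotic spindle formation. No feature table was provided, so finer details of the viral and regulatory elements are not documented in the record.
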