>Addgene plasmid #81176 | pRetro-XT-PAK2-CFP(puro)-WT | addgene partial sequence | sequence record 157873 | pBABE5 5'-CTTTATCCAGCCCTCAC-3'
CTTTCGTCTTCACTCGAGTTTACTCCCTATCAGTGATAGAGAACGTATGTCGAGTTTACTCCCTATCAGT
GATAGAGAACGATGTCGAGTTTACTCCCTATCAGTGATAGAGAACGTATGTCGAGTTTACTCCCTATCAG
TGATAGAGAACGTATGTCGAGTTTACTCCCTATCAGTGATAGAGAACGTATGTCGAGTTTATCCCTATCA
GTGATAGAGAACGTATGTCGAGTTTACTCCCTATCAGTGATAGAGAACGTATGTCGAGGTAGGCGTGTAC
GGTGGGAGGCCTATATAAGCAGAGCTCGTTTAGTGAACCGTCAGATCGCCTGGAGAAGGATCCGCGGCCG
CTCGCCACCATGGTGAGCAAGGGCGAGGAGCTGTTCACCGGGGTGGTGCCCATCCTGGTCGAGCTGGACG
GCGACGTAAACGGCCACAAGTTCAGCGTGTCCGGCGAGGGCGAGGGCGATGCCACCTACGGCAAGCTGAC
CCTGAAGTTCATCTGCACCACCGGCAAGCTGCCCGTGCCCTGGCCCACCCTCGTGACCACCCTGACCTGG
GGCGTGCAGTGCTTCAGCCGCTACCCCGACCACATGAAGCAGCACGACTTCTTCAAGTCCGCCATGCCCG
AAGGCTACGTCCAGGAGCGCACCATCTTCTTCAAGGACGACGGCAACTACAAGACCCGCGCCGAGGTGAA
GTTCGAGGGCGACACCCTGGTGAACCGCATCGAGCTGAAGG
