>Addgene plasmid #81176 | pRetro-XT-PAK2-CFP(puro)-WT | addgene partial sequence | sequence record 157874 | MSCV-rev 5'-CAGCGGGGCTGCTAAAGCGCATGC-3'
ATTCACGCGTTCGCGATCTAGAGCCGGCGCCGAGCTGGGTCTTAACGGTTACTCTTCATTGCTTCTTTAG
CTGCCATGATCAGTGGTGTCAAGCTAGATAACGGTTTGGCCAGTTTCAGGAAAGGATGCTGTAATAATTC
TTTGGCTGAACCCCTTTTTTCCACATCCATTTCCAAACATCGATTTAAGAAATCCCGAAATATTGGGGAA
AGTTTCTCTGGATTCTGAAGTTCTGGGGTTCCATTAGTTGCTATTAGGTACAAGGCCCTCAAGGGATTTT
CATTGAGGTATGGAGGCTCTCCTTCTACCATCTCAATAGCCATGATACCCAGAGACCATATGTCGACTTT
AGGGCCATAAGCTTTCCGTGTAACCACCTCTGGTGCCATCCAGTATGGCGTTCCGACCATGGTACTGCGT
TTGCTCTGCTCAGGGGTGATCTGGGCACAGAAACCAAAGTCAGTGAGCTTAACAGATCCTTCCATTCCCA
AAAGTACATTGTCACTTTTGATGTCTCTGTGGATCACTTGATTAGCATGTAAAAACTCCAATGCCTGTA
